Addgene plasmid #247606: pNH604-Padh-OsTIR1(F74G)
Purpose: Expression of OsTIR1
Depositing lab: Sebastian Schuck. Depositing organization: Universitaet Heidelberg. Publication: Systematic evaluation of tools for auxin-inducible protein degradation in budding yeast. Hubbe P, Sharma C, Pajonk O, Peters N, Guschtschin-Schmidt N, Friemel N, Schuck S. Mol Biol Cell. 2026 Feb 1;37(2):mr2. doi: 10.1091/mbc.E25-12-0571. Epub 2025 Dec 16. PubMed 41400934.
Backbone
  Vector backbone: pNH604
  Vector type: Yeast Expression
Growth in bacteria
  Bacterial resistance: Ampicillin, 100 μg/mL
  Growth temperature: 37°C
  Growth strain: DH5alpha
  Copy number: High Copy
Gene/Insert
  Gene/Insert name: OsTIR1
  Species: Oryza sativa
  Mutation: F74G
  Promoter: ADH1
  Cloning method: Gibson Cloning
Terms and licenses: Academic/Nonprofit Terms; Industry Terms: Not Available to Industry
Depositor comments: Also known as pSS1361. Please visit https://doi.org/10.1101/2025.09.24.678194 for bioRxiv preprint.
How to cite: pNH604-Padh-OsTIR1(F74G) was a gift from Sebastian Schuck (Addgene plasmid # 247606 ; http://n2t.net/addgene:247606 ; RRID:Addgene_247606)
