[The description below was written by a language model from this plasmid's Addgene catalogue record and pLannotate feature annotations shown in this document.]
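Description:
pNH604-Padh-OsTIR1(F74G) is a yeast expression plasmid built on the pNH604 backbone that carries the rice (Oryza sativa) auxin receptor F-box protein OsTIR1 with an F74G substitution. In E. coli it is maintained as a high-copy plasmid through a ColE1/pUC-type origin and selected with ampicillin via the β-lactamase gene. An f1 origin, lac promoter/operator remnants, and flanking T3 and T7 promoters reflect its pBluescript-like ancestry. No yeast replication origin (2μ or CEN/ARS) is annotated. Instead, the expression cassette and a full-length TRP1 marker gene of Candida glabrata type sit between fragments of the S. cerevisiae TRP1 promoter and coding sequence. This layout is consistent with an integrating vector targeted to the TRP1 locus with tryptophan prototrophy selection, although the record does not state this explicitly. Short fragments annotated as URA3, rop, bom and a histone H3 gene appear to be backbone remnants or flanking sequence rather than functional parts.

The payload is a roughly 1.7 kb open reading frame driven by the constitutive S. cerevisiae ADH1 promoter and terminated by the CYC1 terminator. The automated annotation labels this ORF as Arabidopsis AFB2, a homologous auxin receptor F-box protein, but the catalogue entry identifies it as OsTIR1. No epitope tag or reporter is annotated.

OsTIR1 assembles into an SCF ubiquitin ligase that, in the presence of auxin, recognises degron-tagged proteins and directs them to the proteasome. The F74G change enlarges the auxin-binding pocket so that the receptor responds to bulky auxin analogues, the basis of second-generation auxin-inducible degron systems. The plasmid was deposited with a study that systematically compared tools for auxin-inducible protein degradation in budding yeast, where it supplies the OsTIR1 component.
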