Features (pLannotate 1.2.2; 25 found; start..end, strand, type, name):
    280..433     +  promoter       TRP1 promoter (fragment): S. cerevisiae TRP1
    427..705     +  CDS            HHT1 (fragment): H3_KLULA - Experimental evidence at protein level: Swiss-Prot protein existence level 1. Core component of nucleosome. Nucleosomes wrap and compact DNA into chromatin, limiting DNA accessibility to the cellular machineries which require DNA as a template. Histones thereby play a central role in transcription regulation, DNA repair, DNA replication and chromosomal stability. DNA accessibility is regulated via a complex set of post-translational modifications of histones, also called histone code, and nucleosome remodeling. From Kluyveromyces lactis (strain ATCC 8585 / CBS 2359 / DSM 70799 / NBR
   1066..1716    +  CDS            TRP1: TRPF_CANGA - Protein inferred from homology: Swiss-Prot protein existence level 3. From Candida glabrata (strain ATCC 2001 / CBS 138 / JCM 3761 / NBRC 0622 / NRRL Y-65) (Yeast) (Torulopsis glabrata).
   2162..2866    +  promoter       ADH1 promoter: S. cerevisiae ADH1; promoter for alcohol dehydrogenase 1
   2874..2891    +  misc_feature   MCS (fragment): pBluescript multiple cloning site
   2892..4616    +  CDS            AFB2: AFB2_ARATH - Also known as LRF2. Experimental evidence at protein level: Swiss-Prot protein existence level 1. Component of SCF(ASK-cullin-F-box) E3 ubiquitin ligase complexes, which may mediate the ubiquitination and subsequent proteasomal degradation of target proteins. Confers sensitivity to the virulent bacterial pathogen P.syringae (By similarity). Auxin receptor that mediates Aux/IAA proteins proteasomal degradation and auxin- regulated transcription. Involved in embryogenesis regulation by auxin. From Arabidopsis thaliana (Mouse-ear cress).
   4624..4651    +  misc_feature   MCS (fragment): pBluescript multiple cloning site
   4698..4887    +  terminator     CYC1 terminator: S. cerevisiae CYC1; transcription terminator for CYC1
   4902..5254    +  CDS            TRP1 (fragment): phosphoribosylanthranilate isomerase, required for tryptophan biosynthesis; S. cerevisiae TRP1; yeast auxotrophic marker
   5292..5310    -  promoter       T7 promoter: promoter for bacteriophage T7 RNA polymerase
   5313..5470    +  CDS            lacZα (fragment): LacZα fragment of β-galactosidase; lacZ fragment
   5474..5902    +  rep_origin     f1 ori (sequence partly withheld): f1 bacteriophage origin of replication; arrow indicates direction of (+) strand synthesis
   5930..5981    -  misc_feature   bom (fragment): basis of mobility region from pBR322
   6037..6129    -  CDS            URA3 (fragment): PYRF_YEAST - Experimental evidence at protein level: Swiss-Prot protein existence level 1. From Saccharomyces cerevisiae (strain ATCC 204508 / S288c) (Baker's yeast).
   6129..6260    -  promoter       URA3 promoter (fragment): S. cerevisiae URA3
   6268..6317    -  misc_feature   bom (fragment): basis of mobility region from pBR322
   6419..6454    -  CDS            rop (fragment): Rop protein, which maintains plasmids at low copy number; rop
   6566..6670    +  promoter       AmpR promoter: bla
   6671..7531    +  CDS            AmpR: β-lactamase; bla; confers resistance to ampicillin, carbenicillin, and related antibiotics
   7702..8290    +  rep_origin     ori: high-copy-number ColE1/pMB1/pBR322/pUC origin of replication
   8473..8565    +  CDS            lacI (fragment): lac repressor; lacI; The lac repressor binds to the lac operator to inhibit transcription in E. coli. This inhibition can be relieved by adding lactose or isopropyl-β-D-thiogalactopyranoside (IPTG).
   8578..8599    +  protein_bind   CAP binding site: CAP binding activates transcription in the presence of cAMP. E. coli catabolite activator protein
   8614..8644    +  promoter       lac promoter: promoter for the E. coli lac operon
   8652..8668    +  protein_bind   lac operator: The lac repressor binds to the lac operator to inhibit transcription in E. coli. This inhibition can be relieved by adding lactose or isopropyl-β-D-thiogalactopyranoside (IPTG). lac repressor encoded by lacI
   8713..8731    +  promoter       T3 promoter: promoter for bacteriophage T3 RNA polymerase
>Addgene plasmid #247606 | pNH604-Padh-OsTIR1(F74G) | addgene full sequence | sequence record 494844 | Addgene NGS Result
GGCCGGCCATTTAAATGTTTAAACGGCCACGCTGGCCATATTTCTACCAATCTCTCAACACTGAGTAATG
GTAGTTATAAGAAAGAGACCGAGTTAGGGACAGTTAGAGGCGGTGGAGATATTCCTTATGGCATGTCTGG
CGATGATAAAACTTTTCAAACGGCAGCCCCGATCTAAAAGAGCTGACAGGGAAATGGTCAGAAAAAGAAA
CGTGCACCCGCCCGTCTGGACGCGCCGCTCACCCGCACGGCAGAGACCAATCAGTAAAAATCAACGGTTA
ACGACATTACTATATATATAATATAGGAAGCATTTAATAGAACAGCATCGTAATATATGTGTACTTTGCA
GTTATGACGCCAGATGGCAGTAGTGGAAGATATTCTTTATTGAAAAATAGCTTGTCACCTTACGTACAAT
CTTGATCCGGAGCCCGTCGCTTTGAGAGAAATCAGAAGATTCCAAAAGTCTACTGAACTTTTGATCAGAA
AGTTGCCTTTCCAAAGACTAGTCAGAGAAATCGCCCAAGATTTCAAGACCGATCTAAGATTCCAATCCTC
TGCCATCGGTGCTCTACAGGAATCCGTTGAAGCTTACTTGGTCTCTTTGTTCGAAGACACCAACTTGGCC
GCTATCCACGCTAAGCGTGTTACCATCCAAAAGAAGGATATCAAGTTGGCTAGAAGATTGAGAGGTGAAA
GATCCTAAGCACACAGGGATTGTTGTACAATTACTTTTTATGATTTTAGATACACACAAATCTTTTCTAC
GATTACCTTTCATTTATTTTCGTTTCATGTTTTATTAATCATTCTTTTTGTATATTTCACATCGGGTGGG
GTTTTTATATTAAATTTTAATAACATAATCTTTTAAAGTTTCTACTTTCTATCCTGTATATTATTTCCAT
ATCTATATCTATATTTTCAAGCTTGTTCACATCCTTATCGGAATTGTTCCAGCGTTTTTGTACAGAAAAT
GATGTTATGGTAACGAGCTATATCAGACCTACTAGTCTTATAGAGCTGTACAGAGTCTTGGAAACATAAC
CAACACACCAACAAGATGTCATTTGATTCGTTACTCGACAAGAATGATAAGCTGGTAAAAGTTTGCGGGA
TTCAAACCGTCGAGGCTGCCGAAACTGCGCTTCAAGCAGGCGCTGATTTGATAGGGATCATATGCGTCCC
CAACAGGAAGCGGACTATCGAGAGCGCTGTGGCTCGTGAAATATCCAAATTGATTCACAAATCAGGTACT
ACAAAGCTGGTGGGGGTGTTCAGGAATCAATCTGTTGAGGACGTACATCGGCTTTCTGAGGAATATGACC
TTGACATAATCCAATTACATGGTGATGAATCATGGCCAGAGTACTATAACGTCATTAAGAAACCAATAAT
CAAAAGAGTCATATTCCCTAGAGATGTCGATGTTGTAACACAAGTGTGTCAAAGAAAACCCTTGGTATGT
CTACCATTGTTCGACTCCGAGGCAGGCGGTACAGGTGAAAAGCTGGACTGGTCCAGTATTTCCTCCTGGG
CAAGCGAACAGAATAACGTATTTTATATACTAGCGGGTGGACTAACTGCAGAAAACGTCATGGAGGCGGT
GGGGTTGCCTGGTGTAATTGGTGTTGACGTCTCAGGTGGTGTAGAGACTGACGGCGTCAAAGACAATGAC
AAGATAATTAAATATGTACAAAATGCAAAGAAACAATGAATTACGAAGAGAAGTCTCAATGAGGTTTTAC
AAACAATCCTATAATACATATATGCCACTTAGATATACTTTGAATACTGAATATACTGACTCATTATATT
CTTTAATTGTAGTTTCTCAAAAATATTCATACAGGTTAGCTATGAATTCATGCTATAATTTCCATTTTGT
TCATGTAAGATACACATAGGGATAAAATGTGATAACTAATCAGCGGTACCGGGCCCTTATATTGAATTTT
CAAAAATTCTTACTTTTTTTTGGATGGACGCAAAGAAGTTTAATAATCATATTACATGGCATTACCACCA
TATACATATCCATATCTAATCTTACTTATATGTTGTGGAAATGTAAAGAGCCCCATTATCTTAGCCTAAA
AAAACCTTCTCTTTGGAACTTTCAGTAATACGCTTAACTGCTCATTGCTATATTGAAGTACATCCTTTTG
TTGTTTCCGGGTGTACAATATGGACTTCCTCTTTTCTGGCAACCAAACCCATACATCGGGATTCCTATAA
TACCTTCGTTGGTCTCCCTAACATGTAGGTGGCGGAGGGGAGATATACAATAGAACAGATACCAGACAAG
ACATAATGGGCTAAACAAGACTACACCAATTACACTGCCTCATTGATGGTGGTACATAACGAACTAATAC
TGTAGCCCTAGACTTGATAGCCATCATCATATCGAAGTTTCACTACCCTTTTTCCATTTGCCATCTATTG
AAGTAATAATAGGCGCATGCAACTTCTTTTCTTTTTTTTTCTTTTCTCTCTCCCCCGTTGTTGTCTCACC
ATATCCGCAATGACAAAAAAATGATGGAAGACACTAAAGGAAAAAATTAACGACAAAGACAGCACCAACA
GATGTCGTTGTTCCAGAGCTGATGAGGGGTATCTCGAAGCACACGAAACTTTTTCCTTCCTTCATTCACG
CACACTACTCTCTAATGAGCAACGGTATACGGCCTTCCTTCCAGTTACTTGAATTTGAAATAAAAAAAAG
TTTGCTGTCTTGCTATCAAGTATAAATAGACCTGCAATTATTAATCTTTTGTTTCCTCGTCATTGTTCTC
GTTCCCTTTCTTCCTTGTTTCTTTTTCTGCACAATATTTCAAGCTATACCAAGCATACAATCAACTCCAA
GCTGGCCGCTCTAGAACTAGTATGACTTATTTTCCTGAAGAAGTTGTAGAACACATATTTTCCTTTTTAC
CTGCTCAAAGAGATAGAAACACCGTCTCCTTGGTCTGTAAGGTTTGGTACGAAATCGAAAGATTGTCTAG
AAGAGGTGTTTTTGTTGGTAATTGTTACGCAGTTAGAGCTGGTAGAGTTGCTGCAAGATTCCCAAACGTT
AGAGCATTGACTGTTAAAGGTAAACCTCATGGTGCTGATTTCAATTTGGTTCCACCTGATTGGGGTGGTT
ATGCTGGTCCATGGATTGAAGCTGCAGCTAGAGGTTGTCACGGTTTGGAAGAATTGAGAATGAAGAGAAT
GGTTGTTTCTGATGAATCATTGGAATTGTTAGCAAGATCTTTTCCTAGATTCAGAGCTTTGGTTTTGATC
TCATGTGAAGGTTTTTCCACCGATGGTTTAGCAGCTGTTGCTTCACATTGTAAGTTGTTGAGAGAATTGG
ATTTGCAAGAAAACGAAGTTGAAGATAGAGGTCCAAGATGGTTATCTTGTTTTCCTGATTCCTGTACAAG
TTTGGTTTCTTTGAACTTCGCATGTATCAAGGGTGAAGTTAACGCTGGTAGTTTGGAAAGATTAGTTTCT
AGATCACCAAATTTGAGATCTTTGAGATTGAACAGATCCGTTAGTGTTGATACCTTGGCAAAGATCTTGT
TGAGAACTCCTAATTTGGAAGATTTGGGTACTGGTAACTTGACAGATGATTTCCAAACAGAATCATACTT
CAAGTTGACCTCCGCTTTGGAAAAGTGTAAGATGTTGAGATCTTTGTCAGGTTTTTGGGATGCAAGTCCA
GTTTGTTTGTCTTTTATATATCCTTTGTGTGCTCAATTGACTGGTTTGAATTTGTCTTACGCACCAACTT
TGGATGCTAGTGATTTGACAAAGATGATCTCTAGATGTGTTAAGTTGCAAAGATTGTGGGTTTTGGATTG
TATCTCAGATAAAGGTTTGCAAGTTGTTGCTTCTTCTTGTAAGGATTTGCAAGAATTGAGAGTTTTTCCA
AGTGATTTCTATGTTGCAGGTTACTCTGCTGTTACAGAAGAAGGTTTAGTTGCAGTTTCATTGGGTTGTC
CTAAGTTGAACTCCTTGTTGTACTTCTGTCATCAAATGACCAACGCAGCTTTGGTTACTGTTGCTAAAAA
TTGTCCAAACTTCACTAGATTCAGATTGTGTATCTTGGAACCAGGTAAACCTGATGTTGTTACATCACAA
CCTTTAGATGAAGGTTTTGGTGCAATCGTTAGAGAGTGTAAGGGTTTGCAAAGATTGTCCATCAGTGGTT
TGTTGACAGATAAGGTTTTTATGTACATCGGTAAATACGCTAAGCAATTGGAAATGTTGTCAATCGCATT
CGCTGGTGACTCCGATAAGGGTATGATGCATGTTATGAACGGTTGTAAGAACTTAAGAAAGTTGGAAATC
AGAGATTCTCCATTTGGTGACGCAGCTTTGTTGGGTAATTTCGCAAGATATGAAACAATGAGATCTTTGT
GGATGTCCAGTTGTAACGTTACCTTGAAAGGTTGTCAAGTTTTAGCTTCAAAGATGCCAATGTTGAACGT
TGAAGTTATTAACGAAAGAGATGGTTCCAATGAAATGGAAGAAAACCATGGTGACTTGCCTAAAGTTGAA
AAGTTATACGTCTACAGAACAACCGCAGGTGCCAGAGATGATGCTCCTAACTTCGTCAAGATTTTATGAG
CGGCAAGCTTATCGATACCGTCGACCTCGAGTCATGTAATTAGTTATGTCACGCTTACATTCACGCCCTC
CCCCCACATCCGCTCTAACCGAAAAGGAAGGAGTTAGACAACCTGAAGTCTAGGTCCCTATTTATTTTTT
TATAGTTATGTTAGTATTAAGAACGTTATTTATATTTCAAATTTTTCTTTTTTTTCTGTACAGACGCGTG
TACGCATGTAACATTATACTGAAAACCTTGCTTGAGAAGGTTTTGGGACGCTCGAAGGCTTTATTTGCTG
GTTCCGATGCTGACTTACTGGGTATTATATGTGTGCCCAATAGAAAGAGAACAATTGACCCGGTTATTGC
AAGGAAAATTTCAAGTCTTGTAAAAGCATATAAAAATAGTTCAGGCACTCCGAAATACTTGGTTGGCGTG
TTTCGTAATCAACCTAAGGAGGATGTTTTGGCTCTGGTCAATGATTACGGCATTGATATCGTCCAACTGC
ATGGAGATGAGTCGTGGCGAGAATACCAAGAGTTCCTCGGTTTGCCAGTTATTAAAAGACTCGTATTTCC
AAAAGACTGCAACATACTACTCAGTGCAGCTTCACAGAAACCTCATTCGTTTATTCCCTTGTTTGATTCA
GAAGGCCGGCCATTTAAATGTTTAAACGGCCACGCTGGCCCCCTATAGTGAGTCGTATTACAATTCACTG
GCCGTCGTTTTACAACGTCGTGACTGGGAAAACCCTGGCGTTACCCAACTTAATCGCCTTGCAGCACATC
CCCCTTTCGCCAGCTGGCGTAATAGCGAAGAGGCCCGCACCGATCGCCCTTCCCAACAGTTGCGCAGCCT
GAATGGCGAATGG
[124 nt withheld, positions 5474-5597]
C
[91 nt withheld, positions 5599-5689]
A
[49 nt withheld, positions 5691-5739]
CCTTTGACGTTGGAGTCCACGTTCTTT
[37 nt withheld, positions 5767-5803]
ACCCTATCTCGGTCTATTCTTTTGATTTATAAGGGATTTTGCCGATTTCGGCCTATTGGTTAAAAAATGA
GCTGATTTAACAAAAATTTAACGCGAATTTTAACAAAATATTAACGCTTACAATTTCCTGATGCGGTATT
TTCTCCTTACGCATCTGTGCGGTATTTCACACCGCATAGGGTAATAACTGATATAATTAAATTGAAGCTC
TAATTTGTGAGTTTAGTATTAGGATCTCTACCCTTGGCGAAAAGTCCTCTGCCAACAATGATGATATCTG
ATCCACCACTTACAACTTCGTCGACGGTTCTGTACTGCTGACCCAATATGCGTATATATACCAATCTAAG
TCTGTGCTCCTTCCTTCGTTCTTCCTTCTGTTCGGAGATTACCGAATCAAAAAAATTTCAAGGAAACCGA
AATCAAAAAAAGAATAAAAAAAAAATGATGAATTGAAAAGGTGGTATGGTGCACTCTCAGTACAATCTGC
TCTGATGCCGCATAGTTAAGCCAGCCCCGACACCCGCCAACACCCGCTGACGCGCCCTGACGGGCTTGTC
TGCTCCCGGCATCCGCTTACAGACAAGCTGTGACCGTCTCCGGGAGCTGCATGTGTCAGAGGTTTTCACC
GTCATCACCGAAACGCGCGAGACGAAAGGGCCTCGTGATACGCCTATTTTTATAGGTTAATGTCATGATA
ATAATGGTTTCTTAGACGTCGGCGCGCCGAGGACGTCAGGTGGCACTTTTCGGGGAAATGTGCGCGGAAC
CCCTATTTGTTTATTTTTCTAAATACATTCAAATATGTATCCGCTCATGAGACAATAACCCTGATAAATG
CTTCAATAATATTGAAAAAGGAAGAGTATGAGTATTCAACATTTCCGTGTCGCCCTTATTCCCTTTTTTG
CGGCATTTTGCCTTCCTGTTTTTGCTCACCCAGAAACGCTGGTGAAAGTAAAAGATGCTGAAGATCAGTT
GGGTGCACGAGTGGGTTACATCGAACTGGATCTCAACAGCGGTAAGATCCTTGAGAGTTTTCGCCCCGAA
GAACGTTTTCCAATGATGAGCACTTTTAAAGTTCTGCTATGTGGCGCGGTATTATCCCGTATTGACGCCG
GGCAAGAGCAACTCGGTCGCCGCATACACTATTCTCAGAATGACTTGGTTGAGTACTCACCAGTCACAGA
AAAGCATCTTACGGATGGCATGACAGTAAGAGAATTATGCAGTGCTGCCATAACCATGAGTGATAACACT
GCGGCCAACTTACTTCTGACAACGATCGGAGGACCGAAGGAGCTAACCGCTTTTTTGCACAACATGGGGG
ATCATGTAACTCGCCTTGATCGTTGGGAACCGGAGCTGAATGAAGCCATACCAAACGACGAGCGTGACAC
CACGATGCCTGTAGCAATGGCAACAACGTTGCGCAAACTATTAACTGGCGAACTACTTACTCTAGCTTCC
CGGCAACAATTAATAGACTGGATGGAGGCGGATAAAGTTGCAGGACCACTTCTGCGCTCGGCCCTTCCGG
CTGGCTGGTTTATTGCTGATAAATCTGGAGCCGGTGAGCGTGGGTCTCGCGGTATCATTGCAGCACTGGG
GCCAGATGGTAAGCCCTCCCGTATCGTAGTTATCTACACGACGGGGAGTCAGGCAACTATGGATGAACGA
AATAGACAGATCGCTGAGATAGGTGCCTCACTGATTAAGCATTGGTAACTGTCAGACCAAGTTTACTCAT
ATATACTTTAGATTGATTTAAAACTTCATTTTTAATTTAAAAGGATCTAGGTGAAGATCCTTTTTGATAA
TCTCATGACCAAAATCCCTTAACGTGAGTTTTCGTTCCACTGAGCGTCAGACCCCGTAGAAAAGATCAAA
GGATCTTCTTGAGATCCTTTTTTTCTGCGCGTAATCTGCTGCTTGCAAACAAAAAAACCACCGCTACCAG
CGGTGGTTTGTTTGCCGGATCAAGAGCTACCAACTCTTTTTCCGAAGGTAACTGGCTTCAGCAGAGCGCA
GATACCAAATACTGTTCTTCTAGTGTAGCCGTAGTTAGGCCACCACTTCAAGAACTCTGTAGCACCGCCT
ACATACCTCGCTCTGCTAATCCTGTTACCAGTGGCTGCTGCCAGTGGCGATAAGTCGTGTCTTACCGGGT
TGGACTCAAGACGATAGTTACCGGATAAGGCGCAGCGGTCGGGCTGAACGGGGGGTTCGTGCACACAGCC
CAGCTTGGAGCGAACGACCTACACCGAACTGAGATACCTACAGCGTGAGCTATGAGAAAGCGCCACGCTT
CCCGAAGGGAGAAAGGCGGACAGGTATCCGGTAAGCGGCAGGGTCGGAACAGGAGAGCGCACGAGGGAGC
TTCCAGGGGGAAACGCCTGGTATCTTTATAGTCCTGTCGGGTTTCGCCACCTCCGACTTGAGCGTCGATT
TTTGTGATGCTCGTCAGGGGGGCGGAGCCTATGGAAAAACGCCAGCAACGCGGCCTTTTTACGGTTCCTG
GCCTTTTGCTGGCCTTTTGCTCACATGTTCTTTCCTGCGTTATCCCCTGATTCTGTGGATAACCGTATTA
CCGCCTTTGAGTGAGCTGATACCGCTCGCCGCAGCCGAACGACCGAGCGCAGCGAGTCAGTGAGCGAGGA
AGCGGAAGAGCGCCCAATACGCAAACCGCCTCTCCCCGCGCGTTGGCCGATTCATTAATGCAGCTGGCAC
GACAGGTTTCCCGACTGGAAAGCGGGCAGTGAGCGCAACGCAATTAATGTGAGTTAGCTCACTCATTAGG
CACCCCAGGCTTTACACTTTATGCTTCCGGCTCGTATGTTGTGTGGAATTGTGAGCGGATAACAATTTCA
CACAGGAAACAGCTATGACCATGATTACGCCAAGCTCGGAATTAACCCTCACTAAAGGGAACAAAAGCTG
